Addgene plasmid #209335: pJRA101
Purpose: (Empty Backbone) Gateway cloning compatible binary vector for agrobacterium mediated transformation. Arabidopsis UBQ10 promoter expression of N-terminal mVenus fusion protein.
Depositing lab: Lucia Strader. Depositing organization: Duke University. Publication: An improved toolkit of gateway- and gibson assembly-compatible vectors for protoplast transfection and agrobacterium-mediated plant transformation. Allen JR, Flanagan M, Pathak S, Emenecker SK, Emenecker RJ, Strader LC. BMC Res Notes. 2025 Apr 8;18(1):149. doi: 10.1186/s13104-025-07231-1. PubMed 40200324.
Backbone
  Vector backbone: pJRA-GW
  Vector type: Plant Expression
  Selectable markers: Basta
Growth in bacteria
  Bacterial resistance: Chloramphenicol and Spectinomycin, 25 & 50 μg/mL
  Growth temperature: 37°C
  Growth strain: ccdB Survival
  Copy number: High Copy
Gene/Insert
  Gene/Insert name: None
Terms and licenses: Academic/Nonprofit Terms; Industry Terms: Not Available to Industry
Depositor comments: Please visit https://doi.org/10.21203/rs.3.rs-3558280/v1 for preprint.
How to cite: pJRA101 was a gift from Lucia Strader (Addgene plasmid # 209335 ; http://n2t.net/addgene:209335 ; RRID:Addgene_209335)
