[The description below was written by a language model from this plasmid's Addgene catalogue record and pLannotate feature annotations shown in this document.]
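Description:
pJRA101 is an empty Gateway destination binary vector, built on the pJRA-GW backbone, for Agrobacterium-mediated transformation of plants. It replicates in E. coli through a high-copy ColE1/pMB1-type origin (with the pBR322 bom mobilisation region) and is maintained in Agrobacterium by the pVS1 replicon, comprising oriV, RepA and the StaA stability protein. Backbone selection in bacteria comes from the aadA gene conferring spectinomycin/streptomycin resistance. Because the unrecombined Gateway cassette carries the ccdB toxin gene, the plasmid is propagated in a ccdB-tolerant strain, with chloramphenicol selecting for retention of the cassette.

Between the nopaline-type left and right T-DNA border repeats lie two units. Near the left border, in reverse orientation, the bar gene (phosphinothricin acetyltransferase) is driven by the mannopine synthase promoter and closed by the mannopine synthase terminator, giving Basta (glufosinate) selection of transformed plants. The expression unit is described in the catalogue as using the Arabidopsis UBQ10 promoter; this promoter is not called in the feature table, but an unannotated stretch lies upstream of the fluorescent protein coding sequence, where it would be expected. That coding sequence, recorded as mVenus and annotated by the software as the closely related mEYFP, is followed by a short multiple cloning site, the attR1–cat–ccdB–attR2 cassette and the octopine synthase terminator. An LR reaction with an entry clone replaces the cassette with a gene of interest, placing it downstream of mVenus to yield an N-terminally tagged fusion protein. Loss of ccdB provides counter-selection for recombinants. The vector suits constitutive expression and imaging of tagged proteins in transgenic plants.
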