Features (pLannotate 1.2.2; 26 found; start..end, strand, type, name):
      1..25      +  misc_feature   LB T-DNA repeat: left border repeat from nopaline C58 T-DNA
    111..363     -  terminator     MAS terminator: mannopine synthase terminator
    376..924     -  CDS            bar: PAT_STRHY - Experimental evidence at protein level: Swiss-Prot protein existence level 1. Inactivates phosphinothricin (PPT) by transfer of an acetyl group from acetyl CoA. Can also acetylate demethylphosphinothricin but not PTT or glutamate. This enzyme is an effector of phosphinothricin tripeptide (PTT or bialaphos) resistance. From Streptomyces hygroscopicus. Introduced by genetic manipulation and expressed in glufosinate-tolerant maize by Dekalb Genetics.
    930..1310    -  promoter       MAS promoter: mannopine synthase promoter (Velten et al., 1984)
   2911..3627    +  CDS            mEYFP: mEYFP is a basic (constitutively fluorescent) yellow fluorescent protein published in 2002, derived from Aequorea victoria. It is reported to be a very rapidly-maturing monomer.
   3628..3692    +  misc_feature   MCS: multiple cloning site
   3697..3821    +  protein_bind   attR1: mutant version of attR; recombination site for the Gateway® LR reaction LR Clonase™
   3846..3876    +  promoter       lac UV5 promoter: E. coli lac promoter with an "up" mutation
   3900..3929    +  promoter       cat promoter (fragment): promoter of the E. coli cat gene encoding chloramphenicol acetyltransferase
   3930..4586    +  CDS            cat: CAT_ECOLX - Experimental evidence at protein level: Swiss-Prot protein existence level 1. This enzyme is an effector of chloramphenicol resistance in bacteria. From Escherichia coli. This protein is used as a marker in many commonly used cloning vectors, such as pACYC184.
   4768..4926    +  CDS            ccdA (fragment): CCDA_ECO57 - Also known as H, letA. Experimental evidence at protein level: Swiss-Prot protein existence level 1. Antitoxin component of a type II toxin-antitoxin (TA) system which inhibits the post-segregational killing (PSK) of plasmid-free cells, also referred to as a plasmid addiction system. Binds to and blocks the activity of CcdB; will also remove bound CcdB protein from the CcdB-GyrA complex by forming a CcdA-CcdB complex, a process termed rejuvenation. Functions as a transcriptional corepressor for the ccdAB operon, repression also requires CcdB (By similarity). From Escherichia coli
   4931..5233    +  CDS            ccdB: CCDB_ECOLI - Also known as G, letB, letD. Experimental evidence at protein level: Swiss-Prot protein existence level 1. Toxic component of a type II toxin-antitoxin (TA) system, functioning in plasmid maintainence. Responsible for the post- segregational killing (PSK) of plasmid-free cells, also referred to as a plasmid addiction system. Half-life of over 2 hours. Cell killing by CcdB is accompanied by filamentation, defects in chromosome and plasmid segregation, defects in cell division, formation of anucleate cells, decreased DNA synthesis and plasmid loss. Interferes with the activity of DN
   5277..5401    -  protein_bind   attR2: mutant version of attR; recombination site for the Gateway® LR reaction LR Clonase™
   5460..6167    +  terminator     OCS terminator: octopine synthase terminator
   6195..6349    +  CDS            lacZα (fragment): LacZα fragment of β-galactosidase; lacZ fragment
   6415..6439    +  misc_feature   RB T-DNA repeat: right border repeat from nopaline C58 T-DNA
   6779..7180    +  CDS            Y4CG_SINFN (fragment): Protein inferred from homology: Swiss-Prot protein existence level 3. From Sinorhizobium fredii (strain NBRC 101917 / NGR234).
   7740..8369    +  CDS            pVS1 StaA: stability protein from the Pseudomonas plasmid pVS1 (Heeb et al., 2000)
   8798..9871    +  CDS            pVS1 RepA: replication protein from the Pseudomonas plasmid pVS1 (Heeb et al., 2000)
   9937..10131   +  rep_origin     pVS1 oriV: origin of replication for the Pseudomonas plasmid pVS1 (Heeb et al., 2000)
  10334..10373   +  CDS            rop (fragment): Rop protein, which maintains plasmids at low copy number; rop
  10475..10615   +  misc_feature   bom: basis of mobility region from pBR322
  10801..11389   -  rep_origin     ori: high-copy-number ColE1/pMB1/pBR322/pUC origin of replication
  11463..11532   -  ncRNA          RNA-OUT: Accession: RF00240 - RNA-OUT
  12805..12861   +  CDS            GmR (fragment): gentamycin acetyltransferase; aacC1; confers resistance to gentamycin
  12868..13659   +  CDS            SmR: aminoglycoside adenylyltransferase (Murphy, 1985); aadA; confers resistance to spectinomycin and streptomycin
>Addgene plasmid #209335 | pJRA101 | addgene full sequence | sequence record 420456 | Addgene NGS Result
TGGCAGGATATATTGTGGTGTAAACAAATTGACGCTTAGACAACTTAATAACACATTGCGGACGTTTTTA
ATGTACTGAATTAACGCCGAATTAATTCGAGCTCGGATCTGATAATTTATTTGAAAATTCATAAGAAAAG
CAAACGTTACATGAATTGATGAAACAATACAAAGACAGATAAAGCCACGCACATTTAGGATATTGGCCGA
GATTACTGAATATTGAGTAAGATCACGGAATTTCTGACAGGAGCATGTCTTCAATTCAGCCCAAATGGCA
GTTGAAATACTCAAACCGCCCCATATGCAGGAGCGGATCATTCATTGTTTGTTTGGTTGCCTTTGCCAAC
ATGGGAGTCCAAGATTCTGCAGTCAAATCTCGGTGACGGGCAGGACCGGACGGGGCGGTACCGGCAGGCT
GAAGTCCAGCTGCCAGAAACCCACGTCATGCCAGTTCCCGTGCTTGAAGCCGGCCGCCCGCAGCATGCCG
CGGGGGGCATATCCGAGCGCCTCGTGCATGCGCACGCTCGGGTCGTTGGGCAGCCCGATGACAGCGACCA
CGCTCTTGAAGCCCTGTGCCTCCAGGGACTTCAGCAGGTGGGTGTAGAGCGTGGAGCCCAGTCCCGTCCG
CTGGTGGCGGGGGGAGACGTACACGGTCGACTCGGCCGTCCAGTCGTAGGCGTTGCGTGCCTTCCAGGGG
CCCGCGTAGGCGATGCCGGCGACCTCGCCGTCCACCTCGGCGACGAGCCAGGGATAGCGCTCCCGCAGAC
GGACGAGGTCGTCCGTCCACTCCTGCGGTTCCTGCGGCTCGGTACGGAAGTTGACCGTGCTTGTCTCGAT
GTAGTGGTTGACGATGGTGCAGACCGCCGGCATGTCCGCCTCGGTGGCACGGCGGATGTCGGCCGGGCGT
CGTTCTGGGCTCATCGATTCGATTTGGTGTATCGAGATTGGTTATGAAATTCAGATGCTAGTGTAATGTA
TTGGTAATTTGGGAAGATATAATAGGAAGCAAGGCTATTTATCCATTTCTGAAAAGGCGAAATGGCGTCA
CCGCGAGCGTCACGCGCATTCCGTTCTTGCTGTAAAGCGTTGTTTGGTACACTTTTGACTAGCGAGGCTT
GGCGTGTCAGCGTATCTATTCAAAAGTCGTTAATGGCTGCGGATCAAGAAAAAGTTGGAATAGAAACAGA
ATACCCGCGAAATTCAGGCCCGGTTGCCATGTCCTACACGCCGAAATAAACGACCAAATTAGTAGAAAAA
TAAAAACTGACTCGGATACTTACGTCACGTCTTGCGCACTGATTTGAAAAATCTCAGAATTCGCGACGTC
GAAGCACCCACCCTAAGCCACATTTTAATCCTTCTGTTGGCCATGCCCCATCAAAGTTGCACTTAACCCA
AGATTGTGGTGGAGCTTCCCATGTTTCTCGTCTGTCCCGACGGTGTTGTGGTTGGTGCTTTCCTTACATT
CTGAGCCTCTTTCCTTCTAATCCACTCATCTGCATCTTCTTGTGTCCTTACTAATACCTCATTGGTTCCA
AATTCCCTCCCTTTAAGCACCAGCTCGTTTCTGTTCTTCCACAGCCTCCCAAGTATCCAAGGGACTAAAG
CCTCCACATTCTTCAGATCAGGATATTCTTGTTTAAGATGTTGAACTCTATGGAGGTTTGTATGAACTGA
TGATCTAGGACCGGATAAGTTCCCTTCTTCATAGCGAACTTATTCAAAGAATGTTTTGTGTATCATTCTT
GTTACATTGTTATTAATGAAAAAATATTATTGGTCATTGGACTGAACACGAGTGTTAAATATGGACCAGG
CCCCAAATAAGATCCATTGATATATGAATTAAATAACAAGAATAAATCGAGTCACCAAACCACTTGCCTT
TTTTAACGAGACTTGTTCACCAACTTGATACAAAAGTCATTATCCTATGCAAATCAATAATCATACAAAA
ATATCCAATAACACTAAAAAATTAAAAGAAATGGATAATTTCACAATATGTTATACGATAAAGAAGTTAC
TTTTCCAAGAAATTCACTGATTTTATAAGCCCACTTGCATTAGATAAATGGCAAAAAAAAACAAAAAGGA
AAAGAAATAAAGCACGAAGAATTCTAGAAAATACGAAATACGCTTCAATGCAGTGGGACCCACGGTTCAA
TTATTGCCAATTTTCAGCTCCACCGTATATTTAAAAAATAAAACGATAATGCTAAAAAAATATAAATCGT
AACGATCGTTAAATCTCAACGGCTGGATCTTATGACGACCGTTAGAAATTGTGGTTGTCGACGAGTCAGT
AATAAACGGCGTCAAAGTGGTTGCAGCCGGCACACACGAGTCGTGTTTATCAACTCAAAGCACAAATACT
TTTCCTCAACCTAAAAATAAGGCAATTAGCCAAAAACAACTTTGCGTGTAAACAACGCTCAATACACGTG
TCATTTTATTATTAGCTATTGCTTCACCGCCTTAGCTTTCTCGTGACCTAGTCGTCCTCGTCTTTTCTTC
TTCTTCTTCTATAAAACAATACCCAAAGAGCTCTTCTTCTTCACAATTCAGATTTCAATTTCTCAAAATC
TTAAAAACTTTCTCTCAATTCTCTCTACCGTGATCAAGGTAAATTTCTGTGTTCCTTATTCTCTCAAAAT
CTTCGATTTTGTTTTCGTTCGATCCCAATTTCGTATATGTTCTTTGGTTTAGATTCTGTTAATCTTAGAT
CGAAGACGATTTTCTGGGTTTGATCGTTAGATATCATCTTAATTCTCGATTAGGGTTTCATAGATATCAT
CCGATTTGTTCAAATAATTTGAGTTTTGTCGAATAATTACTCTTCGATTTGTGATTTCTATCTAGATCTG
GTGTTAGTTTCTAGTTTGTGCGATCGAATTTGTCCTCGAGATGGTGAGCAAGGGCGAGGAGCTGTTCACC
GGGGTGGTGCCCATCCTGGTCGAGCTGGACGGCGACGTAAACGGCCACAAGTTCAGCGTGTCCGGCGAGG
GCGAGGGCGATGCCACCTACGGCAAGCTGACCCTGAAGTTCATCTGCACCACCGGCAAGCTGCCCGTGCC
CTGGCCCACCCTCGTGACCACCTTCGGCTACGGCCTGCAGTGCTTCGCCCGCTACCCCGACCACATGAAG
CAGCACGACTTCTTCAAGTCCGCCATGCCCGAAGGCTACGTCCAGGAGCGCACCATCTTCTTCAAGGACG
ACGGCAACTACAAGACCCGCGCCGAGGTGAAGTTCGAGGGCGACACCCTGGTGAACCGCATCGAGCTGAA
GGGCATCGACTTCAAGGAGGACGGCAACATCCTGGGGCACAAGCTGGAGTACAACTACAACAGCCACAAC
GTCTATATCATGGCCGACAAGCAGAAGAACGGCATCAAGGTGAACTTCAAGATCCGCCACAACATCGAGG
ACGGCAGCGTGCAGCTCGCCGACCACTACCAGCAGAACACCCCCATCGGCGACGGCCCCGTGCTGCTGCC
CGACAACCACTACCTGAGCTACCAGTCCAAACTGAGCAAAGACCCCAACGAGAAGCGCGATCACATGGTC
CTGCTGGAGTTCGTGACCGCCGCCGGGATCACTCTCGGCATGGACGAGCTGTACAAGTCCGGACTCAGAT
CACGAGCTCAAGCTTCAAATTCTGCAGTCGACGGTACCGCGGGCCCGGGATCATCAACAAGTTTGTACAA
AAAAGCTGAACGAGAAACGTAAAATGATATAAATATCAATATATTAAATTAGATTTTGCATAAAAAACAG
ACTACATAATACTGTAAAACACAACATATCCAGTCACTATGGCGGCCGCATTAGGCACCCCAGGCTTTAC
ACTTTATGCTTCCGGCTCGTATAATGTGTGGATTTTGAGTTAGGATCCGTCGAGATTTTCAGGAGCTAAG
GAAGCTAAAATGGAGAAAAAAATCACTGGATATACCACCGTTGATATATCCCAATGGCATCGTAAAGAAC
ATTTTGAGGCATTTCAGTCAGTTGCTCAATGTACCTATAACCAGACCGTTCAGCTGGATATTACGGCCTT
TTTAAAGACCGTAAAGAAAAATAAGCACAAGTTTTATCCGGCCTTTATTCACATTCTTGCCCGCCTGATG
AATGCTCATCCGGAGTTCCGTATGGCAATGAAAGACGGTGAGCTGGTGATATGGGATAGTGTTCACCCTT
GTTACACCGTTTTCCATGAGCAAACTGAAACGTTTTCATCGCTCTGGAGTGAATACCACGACGATTTCCG
GCAGTTTCTACACATATATTCGCAAGATGTGGCGTGTTACGGTGAAAACCTGGCCTATTTCCCTAAAGGG
TTTATTGAGAATATGTTTTTCGTCTCAGCCAATCCCTGGGTGAGTTTCACCAGTTTTGATTTAAACGTGG
CCAATATGGACAACTTCTTCGCCCCCGTTTTCACCATGGGCAAATATTATACGCAAGGCGACAAGGTGCT
GATGCCGCTGGCGATTCAGGTTCATCATGCCGTTTGTGATGGCTTCCATGTCGGCAGAATGCTTAATGAA
TTACAACAGTACTGCGATGAGTGGCAGGGCGGGGCGTAAAGATCTGGATCCGGCTTACTAAAAGCCAGAT
AACAGTATGCGTATTTGCGCGCTGATTTTTGCGGTATAAGAATATATACTGATATGTATACCCGAAGTAT
GTCAAAAAGAGGTATGCTATGAAGCAGCGTATTACAGTGACAGTTGACAGCGACAGCTATCAGTTGCTCA
AGGCATATATGATGTCAATATCTCCGGTCTGGTAAGCACAACCATGCAGAATGAAGCCCGTCGTCTGCGT
GCCGAACGCTGGAAAGCGGAAAATCAGGAAGGGATGGCTGAGGTCGCCCGGTTTATTGAAATGAACGGCT
CTTTTGCTGACGAGAACAGGGGCTGGTGAAATGCAGTTTAAGGTTTACACCTATAAAAGAGAGAGCCGTT
ATCGTCTGTTTGTGGATGTACAGAGTGATATTATTGACACGCCCGGGCGACGGATGGTGATCCCCCTGGC
CAGTGCACGTCTGCTGTCAGATAAAGTCTCCCGTGAACTTTACCCGGTGGTGCATATCGGGGATGAAAGC
TGGCGCATGATGACCACCGATATGGCCAGTGTGCCGGTCTCCGTTATCGGGGAAGAAGTGGCTGATCTCA
GCCACCGCGAAAATGACATCAAAAACGCCATTAACCTGATGTTCTGGGGAATATAAATGTCAGGCTCCCT
TATACACAGCCAGTCTGCAGGTCGACCATAGTGACTGGATATGTTGTGTTTTACAGTATTATGTAGTCTG
TTTTTTATGCAAAATCTAATTTAATATATTGATATTTATATCATTTTACGTTTCTCGTTCAGCTTTCTTG
TACAAAGTGGTTGATGATCCTAGGTGAGTCTAGAGAGTTAATTAAGACCCGGGACTAGTCCCTAGAGTCC
TGCTTTAATGAGATATGCGAGACGCCTATGATCGCATGATATTTGCTTTCAATTCTGTTGTGCACGTTGT
AAAAAACCTGAGCATGTGTAGCTCAGATCCTTACCGCCGGTTTCGGTTCATTCTAATGAATATATCACCC
GTTACTATCGTATTTTTATGAATAATATTCTCCGTTCAATTTACTGATTGTACCCTACTACTTATATGTA
CAATATTAAAATGAAAACAATATATTGTGCTGAATAGGTTTATAGCGACATCTATGATAGAGCGCCACAA
TAACAAACAATTGCGTTTTATTATTACAAATCCAATTTTAAAAAAAGCGGCAGAACCGGTCAAACCTAAA
AGACTGATTACATAAATCTTATTCAAATTTCAAAAGTGCCCCAGGGGCTAGTATCTACGACACACCGAGC
GGCGAACTAATAACGCTCACTGAAGGGAACTCCGGTTCCCCGCCGGCGCGCATGGGTGAGATTCCTTGAA
GTTGAGTATTGGCCGTCCGCTCTACCGAAAGTTACGGGCACCATTCAACCCGGTCCAGCACGGCGGCCGG
GTAACCGACTTGCTGCCCCGAGAATTATGCAGCATTTTTTTGGTGTATGTGGGCCCCAAATGAAGTGCAG
GTCAAACCTTGACAGTGACGACAAATCGTTGGGCGGGTCCAGGGCGAATTTTGCGACAACATGTCGAGGC
TCAGCAGGACCTGCATGCAGGCATGCAAGCTTGGCACTGGCCGTCGTTTTACAACGTCGTGACTGGGAAA
ACCCTGGCGTTACCCAACTTAATCGCCTTGCAGCACATCCCCCTTTCGCCAGCTGGCGTAATAGCGAAGA
GGCCCGCACCGATCGCCCTTCCCAACAGTTGCGCAGCCTGAATGGCGAATGCTAGAGCAGCTTGAGCTTG
GATCAGATTGTCGTTTCCCGCCTTCAGTTTAAACTATCAGTGTTTGACAGGATATATTGGCGGGTAAACC
TAAGAGAAAAGAGCGTTTATTAGAATAATCGGATATTTAAAAGGGCGTGAAAAGGTTTATCCGTTCGTCC
ATTTGTATGTGCATGCCAACCACAGGGTTCCCCTCGGGATCAAAGTACTTTGATCCAACCCCTCCGCTGC
TATAGTGCAGTCGGCTTCTGACGTTCAGTGCAGCCGTCTTCTGAAAACGACATGTCGCACAAGTCCTAAG
TTACGCGACAGGCTGCCGCCCTGCCCTTTTCCTGGCGTTTTCTTGTCGCGTGTTTTAGTCGCATAAAGTA
GAATACTTGCGACTAGAACCGGAGACATTACGCCATGAACAAGAGCGCCGCCGCTGGCCTGCTGGGCTAT
GCCCGCGTCAGCACCGACGACCAGGACTTGACCAACCAACGGGCCGAACTGCACGCGGCCGGCTGCACCA
AGCTGTTTTCCGAGAAGATCACCGGCACCAGGCGCGACCGCCCGGAGCTGGCCAGGATGCTTGACCACCT
ACGCCCTGGCGACGTTGTGACAGTGACCAGGCTAGACCGCCTGGCCCGCAGCACCCGCGACCTACTGGAC
ATTGCCGAGCGCATCCAGGAGGCCGGCGCGGGCCTGCGTAGCCTGGCAGAGCCGTGGGCCGACACCACCA
CGCCGGCCGGCCGCATGGTGTTGACCGTGTTCGCCGGCATTGCCGAGTTCGAGCGTTCCCTAATCATCGA
CCGCACCCGGAGCGGGCGCGAGGCCGCCAAGGCCCGAGGCGTGAAGTTTGGCCCCCGCCCTACCCTCACC
CCGGCACAGATCGCGCACGCCCGCGAGCTGATCGACCAGGAAGGCCGCACCGTGAAAGAGGCGGCTGCAC
TGCTTGGCGTGCATCGCTCGACCCTGTACCGCGCACTTGAGCGCAGCGAGGAAGTGACGCCCACCGAGGC
CAGGCGGCGCGGTGCCTTCCGTGAGGACGCATTGACCGAGGCCGACGCCCTGGCGGCCGCCGAGAATGAA
CGCCAAGAGGAACAAGCATGAAACCGCACCAGGACGGCCAGGACGAACCGTTTTTCATTACCGAAGAGAT
CGAGGCGGAGATGATCGCGGCCGGGTACGTGTTCGAGCCGCCCGCGCACGTCTCAACCGTGCGGCTGCAT
GAAATCCTGGCCGGTTTGTCTGATGCCAAGCTGGCGGCCTGGCCGGCCAGCTTGGCCGCTGAAGAAACCG
AGCGCCGCCGTCTAAAAAGGTGATGTGTATTTGAGTAAAACAGCTTGCGTCATGCGGTCGCTGCGTATAT
GATGCGATGAGTAAATAAACAAATACGCAAGGGGAACGCATGAAGGTTATCGCTGTACTTAACCAGAAAG
GCGGGTCAGGCAAGACGACCATCGCAACCCATCTAGCCCGCGCCCTGCAACTCGCCGGGGCCGATGTTCT
GTTAGTCGATTCCGATCCCCAGGGCAGTGCCCGCGATTGGGCGGCCGTGCGGGAAGATCAACCGCTAACC
GTTGTCGGCATCGACCGCCCGACGATTGACCGCGACGTGAAGGCCATCGGCCGGCGCGACTTCGTAGTGA
TCGACGGAGCGCCCCAGGCGGCGGACTTGGCTGTGTCCGCGATCAAGGCAGCCGACTTCGTGCTGATTCC
GGTGCAGCCAAGCCCTTACGACATATGGGCCACCGCCGACCTGGTGGAGCTGGTTAAGCAGCGCATTGAG
GTCACGGATGGAAGGCTACAAGCGGCCTTTGTCGTGTCGCGGGCGATCAAAGGCACGCGCATCGGCGGTG
AGGTTGCCGAGGCGCTGGCCGGGTACGAGCTGCCCATTCTTGAGTCCCGTATCACGCAGCGCGTGAGCTA
CCCAGGCACTGCCGCCGCCGGCACAACCGTTCTTGAATCAGAACCCGAGGGCGACGCTGCCCGCGAGGTC
CAGGCGCTGGCCGCTGAAATTAAATCAAAACTCATTTGAGTTAATGAGGTAAAGAGAAAATGAGCAAAAG
CACAAACACGCTAAGTGCCGGCCGTCCGAGCGCACGCAGCAGCAAGGCTGCAACGTTGGCCAGCCTGGCA
GACACGCCAGCCATGAAGCGGGTCAACTTTCAGTTGCCGGCGGAGGATCACACCAAGCTGAAGATGTACG
CGGTACGCCAAGGCAAGACCATTACCGAGCTGCTATCTGAATACATCGCGCAGCTACCAGAGTAAATGAG
CAAATGAATAAATGAGTAGATGAATTTTAGCGGCTAAAGGAGGCGGCATGGAAAATCAAGAACAACCAGG
CACCGACGCCGTGGAATGCCCCATGTGTGGAGGAACGGGCGGTTGGCCAGGCGTAAGCGGCTGGGTTGCC
TGCCGGCCCTGCAATGGCACTGGAACCCCCAAGCCCGAGGAATCGGCGTGAGCGGTCGCAAACCATCCGG
CCCGGTACAAATCGGCGCGGCGCTGGGTGATGACCTGGTGGAGAAGTTGAAGGCCGCGCAGGCCGCCCAG
CGGCAACGCATCGAGGCAGAAGCACGCCCCGGTGAATCGTGGCAAGCGGCCGCTGATCGAATCCGCAAAG
AATCCCGGCAACCGCCGGCAGCCGGTGCGCCGTCGATTAGGAAGCCGCCCAAGGGCGACGAGCAACCAGA
TTTTTTCGTTCCGATGCTCTATGACGTGGGCACCCGCGATAGTCGCAGCATCATGGACGTGGCCGTTTTC
CGTCTGTCGAAGCGTGACCGACGAGCTGGCGAGGTGATCCGCTACGAGCTTCCAGACGGGCACGTAGAGG
TTTCCGCAGGGCCGGCCGGCATGGCCAGTGTGTGGGATTACGACCTGGTACTGATGGCGGTTTCCCATCT
AACCGAATCCATGAACCGATACCGGGAAGGGAAGGGAGACAAGCCCGGCCGCGTGTTCCGTCCACACGTT
GCGGACGTACTCAAGTTCTGCCGGCGAGCCGATGGCGGAAAGCAGAAAGACGACCTGGTAGAAACCTGCA
TTCGGTTAAACACCACGCACGTTGCCATGCAGCGTACGAAGAAGGCCAAGAACGGCCGCCTGGTGACGGT
ATCCGAGGGTGAAGCCTTGATTAGCCGCTACAAGATCGTAAAGAGCGAAACCGGGCGGCCGGAGTACATC
GAGATCGAGCTAGCTGATTGGATGTACCGCGAGATCACAGAAGGCAAGAACCCGGACGTGCTGACGGTTC
ACCCCGATTACTTTTTGATCGATCCCGGCATCGGCCGTTTTCTCTACCGCCTGGCACGCCGCGCCGCAGG
CAAGGCAGAAGCCAGATGGTTGTTCAAGACGATCTACGAACGCAGTGGCAGCGCCGGAGAGTTCAAGAAG
TTCTGTTTCACCGTGCGCAAGCTGATCGGGTCAAATGACCTGCCGGAGTACGATTTGAAGGAGGAGGCGG
GGCAGGCTGGCCCGATCCTAGTCATGCGCTACCGCAACCTGATCGAGGGCGAAGCATCCGCCGGTTCCTA
ATGTACGGAGCAGATGCTAGGGCAAATTGCCCTAGCAGGGGAAAAAGGTCGAAAAGGTCTCTTTCCTGTG
GATAGCACGTACATTGGGAACCCAAAGCCGTACATTGGGAACCGGAACCCGTACATTGGGAACCCAAAGC
CGTACATTGGGAACCGGTCACACATGTAAGTGACTGATATAAAAGAGAAAAAAGGCGATTTTTCCGCCTA
AAACTCTTTAAAACTTATTAAAACTCTTAAAACCCGCCTGGCCTGTGCATAACTGTCTGGCCAGCGCACA
GCCGAAGAGCTGCAAAAAGCGCCTACCCTTCGGTCGCTGCGCTCCCTACGCCCCGCCGCTTCGCGTCGGC
CTATCGCGGCCGCTGGCCGCTCAAAAATGGCTGGCCTACGGCCAGGCAATCTACCAGGGCGCGGACAAGC
CGCGCCGTCGCCACTCGACCGCCGGCGCCCACATCAAGGCACCCTGCCTCGCGCGTTTCGGTGATGACGG
TGAAAACCTCTGACACATGCAGCTCCCGGAGACGGTCACAGCTTGTCTGTAAGCGGATGCCGGGAGCAGA
CAAGCCCGTCAGGGCGCGTCAGCGGGTGTTGGCGGGTGTCGGGGCGCAGCCATGACCCAGTCACGTAGCG
ATAGCGGAGTGTATACTGGCTTAACTATGCGGCATCAGAGCAGATTGTACTGAGAGTGCACCATATGCGG
TGTGAAATACCGCACAGATGCGTAAGGAGAAAATACCGCATCAGGCGCTCTTCCGCTTCCTCGCTCACTG
ACTCGCTGCGCTCGGTCGTTCGGCTGCGGCGAGCGGTATCAGCTCACTCAAAGGCGGTAATACGGTTATC
CACAGAATCAGGGGATAACGCAGGAAAGAACATGTGAGCAAAAGGCCAGCAAAAGGCCAGGAACCGTAAA
AAGGCCGCGTTGCTGGCGTTTTTCCATAGGCTCCGCCCCCCTGACGAGCATCACAAAAATCGACGCTCAA
GTCAGAGGTGGCGAAACCCGACAGGACTATAAAGATACCAGGCGTTTCCCCCTGGAAGCTCCCTCGTGCG
CTCTCCTGTTCCGACCCTGCCGCTTACCGGATACCTGTCCGCCTTTCTCCCTTCGGGAAGCGTGGCGCTT
TCTCATAGCTCACGCTGTAGGTATCTCAGTTCGGTGTAGGTCGTTCGCTCCAAGCTGGGCTGTGTGCACG
AACCCCCCGTTCAGCCCGACCGCTGCGCCTTATCCGGTAACTATCGTCTTGAGTCCAACCCGGTAAGACA
CGACTTATCGCCACTGGCAGCAGCCACTGGTAACAGGATTAGCAGAGCGAGGTATGTAGGCGGTGCTACA
GAGTTCTTGAAGTGGTGGCCTAACTACGGCTACACTAGAAGGACAGTATTTGGTATCTGCGCTCTGCTGA
AGCCAGTTACCTTCGGAAAAAGAGTTGGTAGCTCTTGATCCGGCAAACAAACCACCGCTGGTAGCGGTGG
TTTTTTTGTTTGCAAGCAGCAGATTACGCGCAGAAAAAAAGGATCTCAAGAAGATCCTTTGATCTTTTCT
ACGGGGTCCTGATGAATCCCCTAATGATTTTGGTAAAAATCATTAAGTTAAGGTGGATACACATCTTGTC
ATATGATCAAATGGTTTCGCGAAAAATCAATAATCAGACAACAAGATGTGCGAACTCGATATTTTACACG
ACTCTCTTTACCAATTCTGCCCCGAATTACACTTAAAACGACTCAACAGCTTAACGTTGGCTTGCCACGC
ATTACTTGACTGTAAAACTCTCACTCTTACCGAACTTGGCCGTAACCTGCCAACCAAAGCGAGAACAAAA
CATAACATCAAACGAATCGACCGATTGTTAGGTAATCGTCACCTCCACAAAGAGCGACTCGCTGTATACC
GTTGGCATGCTAGCTTTATCTGTTCGGGCAATACGATGCCCATTGTACTTGTTGACTGGTCTGATATTCG
TGAGCAAAAACGACTTATGGTATTGCGAGCTTCAGTCGCACTACACGGTCGTTCTGTTACTCTTTATGAG
AAAGCGTTCCCGCTTTCAGAGCAATGTTCAAAGAAAGCTCATGACCAATTTCTAGCCGACCTTGCGAGCA
TTCTACCGAGTAACACCACACCGCTCATTGTCAGTGATGCTGGCTTTAAAGTGCCATGGTATAAATCCGT
TGAGAAGCTGGGTTGGTACTGGTTAAGTCGAGTAAGAGGAAAAGTACAATATGCAGACCTAGGAGCGGAA
AACTGGAAACCTATCAGCAACTTACATGATATGTCATCTAGTCACTCAAAGACTTTAGGCTATAAGAGGC
TGACTAAAAGCAATCCAATCTCATGCCAAATTCTATTGTATAAATCTCGCTCTAAAGGCCGAAAAAATCA
GCGCTCGACACGGACTCATTGTCACCACCCGTCACCTAAAATCTACTCAGCGTCGGCAAAGGAGCCATGG
GTTCTAGCAACTAACTTACCTGTTGAAATTCGAACACCCAAACAACTTGTTAATATCTATTCGAAGCGAA
TGCAGATTGAAGAAACCTTCCGAGACTTGAAAAGTCCTGCCTACGGACTAGGCCTACGCCATAGCCGAAC
GAGCAGCTCAGAGCGTTTTGATATCATGCTGCTAATCGCCCTGATGCTTCAACTAACATGTTGGCTTGCG
GGCGTTCATGCTCAGAAACAAGGTTGGGACAAGCACTTCCAGGCTAACACAGTCAGAAATCGAAACGTAC
TCTCAACAGTTCGCTTAGGCATGGAAGTTTTGCGGCATTCTGGCTACACAATAACAAGGGAAGACTTACT
CGTGGCTGCAACCCTACTAGCTCAAAATTTATTCACACATGGTTACGCTTTGGGGAAATTATGAGGGGAT
CTCTCAGTACGGGGTCTGACGCTCAGTGGAACGAAAACTCACGTTAAGGGATTTTGGTCATGCAATGTTA
TGGAGCAGCAACGATGTTACGCAGCAGGGCAGTCGCCCTAAAACAAAGTTAAACATCATGAGGGAAGCGG
TGATCGCCGAAGTATCGACTCAACTATCAGAGGTAGTTGGCGTCATCGAGCGCCATCTCGAACCGACGTT
GCTGGCCGTACATTTGTACGGCTCCGCAGTGGATGGCGGCCTGAAGCCACACAGTGATATTGATTTGCTG
GTTACGGTGACCGTAAGGCTTGATGAAACAACGCGGCGAGCTTTGATCAACGACCTTTTGGAAACTTCGG
CTTCCCCTGGAGAGAGCGAGATTCTCCGCGCTGTAGAAGTCACCATTGTTGTGCACGACGACATCATTCC
GTGGCGTTATCCAGCTAAGCGCGAACTGCAATTTGGAGAATGGCAGCGCAATGACATTCTTGCAGGTATC
TTCGAGCCAGCCACGATCGACATTGATCTGGCTATCTTGCTGACAAAAGCAAGAGAACATAGCGTTGCCT
TGGTAGGTCCAGCGGCGGAGGAACTCTTTGATCCGGTTCCTGAACAGGATCTATTTGAGGCGCTAAATGA
AACCTTAACGCTATGGAACTCGCCGCCCGACTGGGCTGGCGATGAGCGAAATGTAGTGCTTACGTTGTCC
CGCATTTGGTACAGCGCAGTAACCGGCAAAATCGCGCCGAAGGATGTCGCTGCCGACTGGGCAATGGAGC
GCCTGCCGGCCCAGTATCAGCCCGTCATACTTGAAGCTAGACAGGCTTATCTTGGACAAGAAGAAGATCG
CTTGGCCTCGCGCGCAGATCAGTTGGAAGAATTTGTCCACTACGTGAAAGGCGAGATCACCAAGGTAGTC
GGCAAATAATAACAAGACGAACTCCAATTCACTGTTCCTTGCATTCTAAAACCTTAAATACCAGAAAACA
GCTTTTTCAAAGTTGTTTTCAAAGTTGGCGTATAACATAGTATCGACGGAGCCGATTTTGAAACCGCGGT
GATCACAGGCAGCAACGCTCTGTCATCGTTACAATCAACATGCTACCCTCCGCGAGATCATCCGTGTTTC
AAACCCGGCAGCTTAGTTGCCGTTCTTCCGAATAGCATCGGTAACATGAGCAAAGTCTGCCGCCTTACAA
CGGCTCTCCCGCTGACGCCGTCCCGGACTGATGGGCTGCCTGTATCGAGTGGTGATTTTGTGCCGAGCTG
CCGGTCGGGGAGCTGTTGGCTGGCTGG
